Addgene plasmid #160800: pLKO.1P RTEL1_2
Purpose: Suppress RTEL1
Depositing lab: Richard Possemato. Depositing organization: NYU Grossman School of Medicine. Publication: Hyperactive CDK2 Activity in Basal-like Breast Cancer Imposes a Genome Integrity Liability that Can Be Exploited by Targeting DNA Polymerase epsilon. Sviderskiy VO, Blumenberg L, Gorodetsky E, Karakousi TR, Hirsh N, Alvarez SW, Terzi EM, Kaparos E, Whiten GC, Ssebyala S, Tonzi P, Mir H, Neel BG, Huang TT, Adams S, Ruggles KV, Possemato R. Mol Cell. 2020 Oct 28. pii: S1097-2765(20)30723-1. doi: 10.1016/j.molcel.2020.10.016. PubMed 33152268.
Backbone
  Vector backbone: pLKO.1P
  Backbone manufacturer: The RNAi Consortium
  Backbone size w/o insert (bp): 7466
  Vector type: Lentiviral
  Selectable markers: Puromycin
Growth in bacteria
  Bacterial resistance: Ampicillin, 100 μg/mL
  Growth temperature: 37°C
  Growth strain: NEB Stable
  Copy number: High Copy
Gene/Insert
  Gene/Insert name: shRTEL1_2
  gRNA/shRNA sequence: CCTGATCTTCTTCCCTTCCTA
  Species: H. sapiens (human)
  Cloning method: Restriction Enzyme; 5′ cloning site AgeI (unknown if destroyed); 3′ cloning site EcoRI (not destroyed)
  Sequencing primers: 5′ GCA TAT ACG ATA CAA GGC TGT TAG AG
Terms and licenses: Academic/Nonprofit Terms; Industry Terms: Not Available to Industry
How to cite: pLKO.1P RTEL1_2 was a gift from Richard Possemato (Addgene plasmid # 160800 ; http://n2t.net/addgene:160800 ; RRID:Addgene_160800)
