[The description below was written by a language model from this plasmid's Addgene catalogue record and pLannotate feature annotations shown in this document.]
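Description:
pLKO.1P RTEL1_2 is a lentiviral shRNA vector built on the pLKO.1P (puromycin-selectable pLKO.1) backbone from The RNAi Consortium, designed to suppress expression of human RTEL1. A hairpin oligonucleotide designated shRTEL1_2 was cloned by restriction digestion between the AgeI and EcoRI sites. That places it immediately downstream of the human U6 promoter, an RNA polymerase III promoter suited to producing short, defined hairpin transcripts that are processed by the cellular RNAi machinery. The hairpin itself is not annotated as a separate feature in the table, but the gap between the U6 promoter and the cPPT/CTS element is where it would be expected to lie.

The viral portion follows a third-generation, self-inactivating design. An RSV promoter fused to a truncated HIV-1 5' LTR drives genomic RNA production in packaging cells. It is followed by the Ψ packaging signal with an adjoining gag fragment, the Rev response element for Rev-dependent nuclear export, the cPPT/CTS, and a ΔU3 3' LTR that disables LTR promoter activity after integration. Inside the provirus, a human PGK promoter expresses puromycin N-acetyltransferase, so transduced mammalian cells can be selected with puromycin. An SV40 poly(A) signal and SV40 origin sit downstream of the 3' LTR.

In bacteria the plasmid is maintained by a high-copy ColE1/pUC-type origin and ampicillin resistance, and it also carries an f1 origin and residual lac-region and T7/T3 promoter elements. The sequenced record is 7,084 nt, shorter than the listed backbone size without insert, which is consistent with replacement of a stuffer fragment during cloning. The construct is used for stable RTEL1 knockdown and was deposited with a study of genome integrity liabilities in basal-like breast cancer.
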