Features (pLannotate 1.2.2; 25 found; start..end, strand, type, name):
      1..241     +  promoter       U6 promoter: RNA polymerase III promoter for human U6 snRNA
    346..463     +  misc_feature   cPPT/CTS: central polypurine tract and central termination sequence of HIV-1
    512..1022    +  promoter       hPGK promoter: human phosphoglycerate kinase 1 promoter
   1044..1643    +  CDS            PuroR: puromycin N-acetyltransferase; pac from Streptomyces alboniger; confers resistance to puromycin
   1686..1769    +  CDS            nef (fragment): NEF_HV1Z2 - Experimental evidence at protein level: Swiss-Prot protein existence level 1. Extracellular Nef protein targets CD4(+) T-lymphocytes for apoptosis by interacting with CXCR4 surface receptors. From Human immunodeficiency virus type 1 group M subtype D (isolate Z2/CDC-Z34) (HIV-1).
   1771..2004    +  LTR            3' LTR (ΔU3): self-inactivating 3' long terminal repeat (LTR) from HIV-1
   2076..2197    +  polyA_signal   SV40 poly(A) signal: SV40 polyadenylation signal
   2237..2372    +  rep_origin     SV40 ori: SV40 origin of replication
   2393..2411    -  promoter       T7 promoter: promoter for bacteriophage T7 RNA polymerase
   2419..2574    +  CDS            lacZα (fragment): LacZα fragment of β-galactosidase; lacZ fragment
   2579..3007    +  rep_origin     f1 ori (sequence partly withheld): f1 bacteriophage origin of replication; arrow indicates direction of (+) strand synthesis
   3060..3164    +  promoter       AmpR promoter: bla
   3165..4025    +  CDS            AmpR: β-lactamase; bla; confers resistance to ampicillin, carbenicillin, and related antibiotics
   4196..4784    +  rep_origin     ori: high-copy-number ColE1/pMB1/pBR322/pUC origin of replication
   4967..5059    +  CDS            lacI (fragment): lac repressor; lacI; The lac repressor binds to the lac operator to inhibit transcription in E. coli. This inhibition can be relieved by adding lactose or isopropyl-β-D-thiogalactopyranoside (IPTG).
   5072..5093    +  protein_bind   CAP binding site: CAP binding activates transcription in the presence of cAMP. E. coli catabolite activator protein
   5108..5138    +  promoter       lac promoter: promoter for the E. coli lac operon
   5146..5162    +  protein_bind   lac operator: The lac repressor binds to the lac operator to inhibit transcription in E. coli. This inhibition can be relieved by adding lactose or isopropyl-β-D-thiogalactopyranoside (IPTG). lac repressor encoded by lacI
   5207..5225    +  promoter       T3 promoter: promoter for bacteriophage T3 RNA polymerase
   5253..5479    +  promoter       RSV promoter: Rous sarcoma virus enhancer/promoter
   5480..5660    +  LTR            5' LTR (truncated): truncated 5' long terminal repeat (LTR) from HIV-1
   5707..5832    +  misc_feature   HIV-1 Ψ: packaging signal of human immunodeficiency virus type 1
   5816..6179    +  CDS            HIV-1 gag (fragment): gag protein from human immunodeficiency virus 1; gag
   6325..6558    +  misc_feature   RRE: The Rev response element (RRE) of HIV-1 allows for Rev-dependent mRNA export from the nucleus to the cytoplasm.
   6935..7035    +  CDS            Rev (fragment): human immunodeficiency virus 1 (HIV-1) Rev protein; rev; enhances nuclear export of unspliced and incompletely spliced viral mRNAs
>Addgene plasmid #160800 | pLKO.1P RTEL1_2 | addgene full sequence | sequence record 315810 | Addgene NGS Result
GAGGGCCTATTTCCCATGATTCCTTCATATTTGCATATACGATACAAGGCTGTTAGAGAGATAATTGGAA
TTAATTTGACTGTAAACACAAAGATATTAGTACAAAATACGTGACGTAGAAAGTAATAATTTCTTGGGTA
GTTTGCAGTTTTAAAATTATGTTTTAAAATGGACTATCATATGCTTACCGTAACTTGAAAGTATTTCGAT
TTCTTGGCTTTATATATCTTGTGGAAAGGACGAAACACCGGCCTGATCTTCTTCCCTTCCTACTCGAGTA
GGAAGGGAAGAAGATCAGGTTTTTGAATTCTCGACCTCGAGACAAATGGCAGTATTCATCCACAATTTTA
AAAGAAAAGGGGGGATTGGGGGGTACAGTGCAGGGGAAAGAATAGTAGACATAATAGCAACAGACATACA
AACTAAAGAATTACAAAAACAAATTACAAAAATTCAAAATTTTCGGGTTTATTACAGGGACAGCAGAGAT
CCACTTTGGCCGCGGCTCGAGGGGGTTGGGGTTGCGCCTTTTCCAAGGCAGCCCTGGGTTTGCGCAGGGA
CGCGGCTGCTCTGGGCGTGGTTCCGGGAAACGCAGCGGCGCCGACCCTGGGTCTCGCACATTCTTCACGT
CCGTTCGCAGCGTCACCCGGATCTTCGCCGCTACCCTTGTGGGCCCCCCGGCGACGCTTCCTGCTCCGCC
CCTAAGTCGGGAAGGTTCCTTGCGGTTCGCGGCGTGCCGGACGTGACAAACGGAAGCCGCACGTCTCACT
AGTACCCTCGCAGACGGACAGCGCCAGGGAGCAATGGCAGCGCGCCGACCGCGATGGGCTGTGGCCAATA
GCGGCTGCTCAGCAGGGCGCGCCGAGAGCAGCGGCCGGGAAGGGGCGGTGCGGGAGGCGGGGTGTGGGGC
GGTAGTGTGGGCCCTGTTCCTGCCCGCGCGGTGTTCCGCATTCTGCAAGCCTCCGGAGCGCACGTCGGCA
GTCGGCTCCCTCGTTGACCGAATCACCGACCTCTCTCCCCAGGGGGATCCACCGGAGCTTACCATGACCG
AGTACAAGCCCACGGTGCGCCTCGCCACCCGCGACGACGTCCCCAGGGCCGTACGCACCCTCGCCGCCGC
GTTCGCCGACTACCCCGCCACGCGCCACACCGTCGATCCGGACCGCCACATCGAGCGGGTCACCGAGCTG
CAAGAACTCTTCCTCACGCGCGTCGGGCTCGACATCGGCAAGGTGTGGGTCGCGGACGACGGCGCCGCGG
TGGCGGTCTGGACCACGCCGGAGAGCGTCGAAGCGGGGGCGGTGTTCGCCGAGATCGGCCCGCGCATGGC
CGAGTTGAGCGGTTCCCGGCTGGCCGCGCAGCAACAGATGGAAGGCCTCCTGGCGCCGCACCGGCCCAAG
GAGCCCGCGTGGTTCCTGGCCACCGTCGGCGTCTCGCCCGACCACCAGGGCAAGGGTCTGGGCAGCGCCG
TCGTGCTCCCCGGAGTGGAGGCGGCCGAGCGCGCCGGGGTGCCCGCCTTCCTGGAGACCTCCGCGCCCCG
CAACCTCCCCTTCTACGAGCGGCTCGGCTTCACCGTCACCGCCGACGTCGAGGTGCCCGAAGGACCGCGC
ACCTGGTGCATGACCCGCAAGCCCGGTGCCTGACGCCCGCCCCACGACCCGCAGCGCCCGACCGAAAGGA
GCGCACGACCCCATGCATCGGTACCTTTAAGACCAATGACTTACAAGGCAGCTGTAGATCTTAGCCACTT
TTTAAAAGAAAAGGGGGGACTGGAAGGGCTAATTCACTCCCAACGAAGACAAGATCTGCTTTTTGCTTGT
ACTGGGTCTCTCTGGTTAGACCAGATCTGAGCCTGGGAGCTCTCTGGCTAACTAGGGAACCCACTGCTTA
AGCCTCAATAAAGCTTGCCTTGAGTGCTTCAAGTAGTGTGTGCCCGTCTGTTGTGTGACTCTGGTAACTA
GAGATCCCTCAGACCCTTTTAGTCAGTGTGGAAAATCTCTAGCAGTAGTAGTTCATGTCATCTTATTATT
CAGTATTTATAACTTGCAAAGAAATGAATATCAGAGAGTGAGAGGAACTTGTTTATTGCAGCTTATAATG
GTTACAAATAAAGCAATAGCATCACAAATTTCACAAATAAAGCATTTTTTTCACTGCATTCTAGTTGTGG
TTTGTCCAAACTCATCAATGTATCTTATCATGTCTGGCTCTAGCTATCCCGCCCCTAACTCCGCCCATCC
CGCCCCTAACTCCGCCCAGTTCCGCCCATTCTCCGCCCCATGGCTGACTAATTTTTTTTATTTATGCAGA
GGCCGAGGCCGCCTCGGCCTCTGAGCTATTCCAGAAGTAGTGAGGAGGCTTTTTTGGAGGCCTAGGGACG
TACCCAATTCGCCCTATAGTGAGTCGTATTACGCGCGCTCACTGGCCGTCGTTTTACAACGTCGTGACTG
GGAAAACCCTGGCGTTACCCAACTTAATCGCCTTGCAGCACATCCCCCTTTCGCCAGCTGGCGTAATAGC
GAAGAGGCCCGCACCGATCGCCCTTCCCAACAGTTGCGCAGCCTGAATGGCGAATGGG
[124 nt withheld, positions 2579-2702]
C
[91 nt withheld, positions 2704-2794]
A
[49 nt withheld, positions 2796-2844]
CCTTTGACGTTGGAGTCCACGTTCTTT
[37 nt withheld, positions 2872-2908]
ACCCTATCTCGGTCTATTCTTTTGATTTATAAGGGATTTTGCCGATTTCGGCCTATTGGTTAAAAAATGA
GCTGATTTAACAAAAATTTAACGCGAATTTTAACAAAATATTAACGCTTACAATTTAGGTGGCACTTTTC
GGGGAAATGTGCGCGGAACCCCTATTTGTTTATTTTTCTAAATACATTCAAATATGTATCCGCTCATGAG
ACAATAACCCTGATAAATGCTTCAATAATATTGAAAAAGGAAGAGTATGAGTATTCAACATTTCCGTGTC
GCCCTTATTCCCTTTTTTGCGGCATTTTGCCTTCCTGTTTTTGCTCACCCAGAAACGCTGGTGAAAGTAA
AAGATGCTGAAGATCAGTTGGGTGCACGAGTGGGTTACATCGAACTGGATCTCAACAGCGGTAAGATCCT
TGAGAGTTTTCGCCCCGAAGAACGTTTTCCAATGATGAGCACTTTTAAAGTTCTGCTATGTGGCGCGGTA
TTATCCCGTATTGACGCCGGGCAAGAGCAACTCGGTCGCCGCATACACTATTCTCAGAATGACTTGGTTG
AGTACTCACCAGTCACAGAAAAGCATCTTACGGATGGCATGACAGTAAGAGAATTATGCAGTGCTGCCAT
AACCATGAGTGATAACACTGCGGCCAACTTACTTCTGACAACGATCGGAGGACCGAAGGAGCTAACCGCT
TTTTTGCACAACATGGGGGATCATGTAACTCGCCTTGATCGTTGGGAACCGGAGCTGAATGAAGCCATAC
CAAACGACGAGCGTGACACCACGATGCCTGTAGCAATGGCAACAACGTTGCGCAAACTATTAACTGGCGA
ACTACTTACTCTAGCTTCCCGGCAACAATTAATAGACTGGATGGAGGCGGATAAAGTTGCAGGACCACTT
CTGCGCTCGGCCCTTCCGGCTGGCTGGTTTATTGCTGATAAATCTGGAGCCGGTGAGCGTGGGTCTCGCG
GTATCATTGCAGCACTGGGGCCAGATGGTAAGCCCTCCCGTATCGTAGTTATCTACACGACGGGGAGTCA
GGCAACTATGGATGAACGAAATAGACAGATCGCTGAGATAGGTGCCTCACTGATTAAGCATTGGTAACTG
TCAGACCAAGTTTACTCATATATACTTTAGATTGATTTAAAACTTCATTTTTAATTTAAAAGGATCTAGG
TGAAGATCCTTTTTGATAATCTCATGACCAAAATCCCTTAACGTGAGTTTTCGTTCCACTGAGCGTCAGA
CCCCGTAGAAAAGATCAAAGGATCTTCTTGAGATCCTTTTTTTCTGCGCGTAATCTGCTGCTTGCAAACA
AAAAAACCACCGCTACCAGCGGTGGTTTGTTTGCCGGATCAAGAGCTACCAACTCTTTTTCCGAAGGTAA
CTGGCTTCAGCAGAGCGCAGATACCAAATACTGTTCTTCTAGTGTAGCCGTAGTTAGGCCACCACTTCAA
GAACTCTGTAGCACCGCCTACATACCTCGCTCTGCTAATCCTGTTACCAGTGGCTGCTGCCAGTGGCGAT
AAGTCGTGTCTTACCGGGTTGGACTCAAGACGATAGTTACCGGATAAGGCGCAGCGGTCGGGCTGAACGG
GGGGTTCGTGCACACAGCCCAGCTTGGAGCGAACGACCTACACCGAACTGAGATACCTACAGCGTGAGCT
ATGAGAAAGCGCCACGCTTCCCGAAGGGAGAAAGGCGGACAGGTATCCGGTAAGCGGCAGGGTCGGAACA
GGAGAGCGCACGAGGGAGCTTCCAGGGGGAAACGCCTGGTATCTTTATAGTCCTGTCGGGTTTCGCCACC
TCTGACTTGAGCGTCGATTTTTGTGATGCTCGTCAGGGGGGCGGAGCCTATGGAAAAACGCCAGCAACGC
GGCCTTTTTACGGTTCCTGGCCTTTTGCTGGCCTTTTGCTCACATGTTCTTTCCTGCGTTATCCCCTGAT
TCTGTGGATAACCGTATTACCGCCTTTGAGTGAGCTGATACCGCTCGCCGCAGCCGAACGACCGAGCGCA
GCGAGTCAGTGAGCGAGGAAGCGGAAGAGCGCCCAATACGCAAACCGCCTCTCCCCGCGCGTTGGCCGAT
TCATTAATGCAGCTGGCACGACAGGTTTCCCGACTGGAAAGCGGGCAGTGAGCGCAACGCAATTAATGTG
AGTTAGCTCACTCATTAGGCACCCCAGGCTTTACACTTTATGCTTCCGGCTCGTATGTTGTGTGGAATTG
TGAGCGGATAACAATTTCACACAGGAAACAGCTATGACCATGATTACGCCAAGCGCGCAATTAACCCTCA
CTAAAGGGAACAAAAGCTGGAGCTGCAAGCTTAATGTAGTCTTATGCAATACTCTTGTAGTCTTGCAACA
TGGTAACGATGAGTTAGCAACATGCCTTACAAGGAGAGAAAAAGCACCGTGCATGCCGATTGGTGGAAGT
AAGGTGGTACGATCGTGCCTTATTAGGAAGGCAACAGACGGGTCTGACATGGATTGGACGAACCACTGAA
TTGCCGCATTGCAGAGATATTGTATTTAAGTGCCTAGCTCGATACATAAACGGGTCTCTCTGGTTAGACC
AGATCTGAGCCTGGGAGCTCTCTGGCTAACTAGGGAACCCACTGCTTAAGCCTCAATAAAGCTTGCCTTG
AGTGCTTCAAGTAGTGTGTGCCCGTCTGTTGTGTGACTCTGGTAACTAGAGATCCCTCAGACCCTTTTAG
TCAGTGTGGAAAATCTCTAGCAGTGGCGCCCGAACAGGGACTTGAAAGCGAAAGGGAAACCAGAGGAGCT
CTCTCGACGCAGGACTCGGCTTGCTGAAGCGCGCACGGCAAGAGGCGAGGGGCGGCGACTGGTGAGTACG
CCAAAAATTTTGACTAGCGGAGGCTAGAAGGAGAGAGATGGGTGCGAGAGCGTCAGTATTAAGCGGGGGA
GAATTAGATCGCGATGGGAAAAAATTCGGTTAAGGCCAGGGGGAAAGAAAAAATATAAATTAAAACATAT
AGTATGGGCAAGCAGGGAGCTAGAACGATTCGCAGTTAATCCTGGCCTGTTAGAAACATCAGAAGGCTGT
AGACAAATACTGGGACAGCTACAACCATCCCTTCAGACAGGATCAGAAGAACTTAGATCATTATATAATA
CAGTAGCAACCCTCTATTGTGTGCATCAAAGGATAGAGATAAAAGACACCAAGGAAGCTTTAGACAAGAT
AGAGGAAGAGCAAAACAAAAGTAAGACCACCGCACAGCAAGCGGCCGCTGATCTTCAGACCTGGAGGAGG
AGATATGAGGGACAATTGGAGAAGTGAATTATATAAATATAAAGTAGTAAAAATTGAACCATTAGGAGTA
GCACCCACCAAGGCAAAGAGAAGAGTGGTGCAGAGAGAAAAAAGAGCAGTGGGAATAGGAGCTTTGTTCC
TTGGGTTCTTGGGAGCAGCAGGAAGCACTATGGGCGCAGCGTCAATGACGCTGACGGTACAGGCCAGACA
ATTATTGTCTGGTATAGTGCAGCAGCAGAACAATTTGCTGAGGGCTATTGAGGCGCAACAGCATCTGTTG
CAACTCACAGTCTGGGGCATCAAGCAGCTCCAGGCAAGAATCCTGGCTGTGGAAAGATACCTAAAGGATC
AACAGCTCCTGGGGATTTGGGGTTGCTCTGGAAAACTCATTTGCACCACTGCTGTGCCTTGGAATGCTAG
TTGGAGTAATAAATCTCTGGAACAGATTTGGAATCACACGACCTGGATGGAGTGGGACAGAGAAATTAAC
AATTACACAAGCTTAATACACTCCTTAATTGAAGAATCGCAAAACCAGCAAGAAAAGAATGAACAAGAAT
TATTGGAATTAGATAAATGGGCAAGTTTGTGGAATTGGTTTAACATAACAAATTGGCTGTGGTATATAAA
ATTATTCATAATGATAGTAGGAGGCTTGGTAGGTTTAAGAATAGTTTTTGCTGTACTTTCTATAGTGAAT
AGAGTTAGGCAGGGATATTCACCATTATCGTTTCAGACCCACCTCCCAACCCCGAGGGGACCCGACAGGC
CCGAAGGAATAGAAGAAGAAGGTGGAGAGAGAGACAGAGACAGATCCATTCGATTAGTGAACGGATCTCG
ACGGTATCGATCACGAGACTAGCCTCGAGCGGCCGCCCCCTTCACC
